>Addgene plasmid #248013 | pET28-hisSumo-KE-Des27.7_ModularAssembly&activeSite | addgene full sequence | sequence record 494687 | Addgene NGS Result
GATCCGGCTGCTAACAAAGCCCGAAAGGAAGCTGAGTTGGCTGCTGCCACCGCTGAGCAATAACTAGCAT
AACCCCTTGGGGCCTCTAAACGGGTCTTGAGGGGTTTTTTGCTGAAAGGAGGAACTATATCCGGATTGGC
GAATGGG
[124 nt withheld, positions 148-271]
C
[91 nt withheld, positions 273-363]
A
[49 nt withheld, positions 365-413]
CCTTTGACGTTGGAGTCCACGTTCTTT
[37 nt withheld, positions 441-477]
ACCCTATCTCGGTCTATTCTTTTGATTTATAAGGGATTTTGCCGATTTCGGCCTATTGGTTAAAAAATGA
GCTGATTTAACAAAAATTTAACGCGAATTTTAACAAAATATTAACGCTTACAATTTAGGTGGCACTTTTC
GGGGAAATGTGCGCGGAACCCCTATTTGTTTATTTTTCTAAATACATTCAAATATGTATCCGCTCATGAA
TTAATTCTTAGAAAAACTCATCGAGCATCAAATGAAACTGCAATTTATTCATATCAGGATTATCAATACC
ATATTTTTGAAAAAGCCGTTTCTGTAATGAAGGAGAAAACTCACCGAGGCAGTTCCATAGGATGGCAAGA
TCCTGGTATCGGTCTGCGATTCCGACTCGTCCAACATCAATACAACCTATTAATTTCCCCTCGTCAAAAA
TAAGGTTATCAAGTGAGAAATCACCATGAGTGACGACTGAATCCGGTGAGAATGGCAAAAGTTTATGCAT
TTCTTTCCAGACTTGTTCAACAGGCCAGCCATTACGCTCGTCATCAAAATCACTCGCATCAACCAAACCG
TTATTCATTCGTGATTGCGCCTGAGCGAGACGAAATACGCGATCGCTGTTAAAAGGACAATTACAAACAG
GAATCGAATGCAACCGGCGCAGGAACACTGCCAGCGCATCAACAATATTTTCACCTGAATCAGGATATTC
TTCTAATACCTGGAATGCTGTTTTCCCGGGGATCGCAGTGGTGAGTAACCATGCATCATCAGGAGTACGG
ATAAAATGCTTGATGGTCGGAAGAGGCATAAATTCCGTCAGCCAGTTTAGTCTGACCATCTCATCTGTAA
CATCATTGGCAACGCTACCTTTGCCATGTTTCAGAAACAACTCTGGCGCATCGGGCTTCCCATACAATCG
ATAGATTGTCGCACCTGATTGCCCGACATTATCGCGAGCCCATTTATACCCATATAAATCAGCATCCATG
TTGGAATTTAATCGCGGCCTAGAGCAAGACGTTTCCCGTTGAATATGGCTCATAACACCCCTTGTATTAC
TGTTTATGTAAGCAGACAGTTTTATTGTTCATGACCAAAATCCCTTAACGTGAGTTTTCGTTCCACTGAG
CGTCAGACCCCGTAGAAAAGATCAAAGGATCTTCTTGAGATCCTTTTTTTCTGCGCGTAATCTGCTGCTT
GCAAACAAAAAAACCACCGCTACCAGCGGTGGTTTGTTTGCCGGATCAAGAGCTACCAACTCTTTTTCCG
AAGGTAACTGGCTTCAGCAGAGCGCAGATACCAAATACTGTCCTTCTAGTGTAGCCGTAGTTAGGCCACC
ACTTCAAGAACTCTGTAGCACCGCCTACATACCTCGCTCTGCTAATCCTGTTACCAGTGGCTGCTGCCAG
TGGCGATAAGTCGTGTCTTACCGGGTTGGACTCAAGACGATAGTTACCGGATAAGGCGCAGCGGTCGGGC
TGAACGGGGGGTTCGTGCACACAGCCCAGCTTGGAGCGAACGACCTACACCGAACTGAGATACCTACAGC
GTGAGCTATGAGAAAGCGCCACGCTTCCCGAAGGGAGAAAGGCGGACAGGTATCCGGTAAGCGGCAGGGT
CGGAACAGGAGAGCGCACGAGGGAGCTTCCAGGGGGAAACGCCTGGTATCTTTATAGTCCTGTCGGGTTT
CGCCACCTCTGACTTGAGCGTCGATTTTTGTGATGCTCGTCAGGGGGGCGGAGCCTATGGAAAAACGCCA
GCAACGCGGCCTTTTTACGGTTCCTGGCCTTTTGCTGGCCTTTTGCTCACATGTTCTTTCCTGCGTTATC
CCCTGATTCTGTGGATAACCGTATTACCGCCTTTGAGTGAGCTGATACCGCTCGCCGCAGCCGAACGACC
GAGCGCAGCGAGTCAGTGAGCGAGGAAGCGGAAGAGCGCCTGATGCGGTATTTTCTCCTTACGCATCTGT
GCGGTATTTCACACCGCAATGGTGCACTCTCAGTACAATCTGCTCTGATGCCGCATAGTTAAGCCAGTAT
ACACTCCGCTATCGCTACGTGACTGGGTCATGGCTGCGCCCCGACACCCGCCAACACCCGCTGACGCGCC
CTGACGGGCTTGTCTGCTCCCGGCATCCGCTTACAGACAAGCTGTGACCGTCTCCGGGAGCTGCATGTGT
CAGAGGTTTTCACCGTCATCACCGAAACGCGCGAGGCAGCTGCGGTAAAGCTCATCAGCGTGGTCGTGAA
GCGATTCACAGATGTCTGCCTGTTCATCCGCGTCCAGCTCGTTGAGTTTCTCCAGAAGCGTTAATGTCTA
GCTTCTGATAAAGCGGGCCATGTTAAGGGCGGTTTTTTCCTGTTTGGTCACTGATGCCTCCGTGTAAGGG
GGATTTCTGTTCATGGGGGTAATGATACCGATGAAACGAGAGAGGATGCTCACGATACGGGTTACTGATG
ATGAACATGCCCGGTTACTGGAACGTTGTGAGGGTAAACAACTGGCGGTATGGATGCGGCGGGACCAGAG
AAAAATCACTCAGGGTCAATGCCAGCGCTTCGTTAATACAGATGTAGGTGTTCCACAGGGTAGCCAGCAG
CATCCTGCGATGCAGATCCGGAACATAATGGTGCAGGGCGCTGACTTCCGCGTTTCCAGACTTTACGAAA
CACGGAAACCGAAGACCATTCATGTTGTTGCTCAGGTCGCAGACGTTTTGCAGCAGCAGTCGCTTCACGT
TCGCTCGCGTATCGGTGATTCATTCTGCTAACCAGTAAGGCAACCCCGCCAGCCTAGCCGGGTCCTCAAC
GACAGGAGCACGATCATGCGCACCCGTGGGGCCGCCATGCCGGCGATAATGGCCTGCTTCTCGCCGAAAC
GTTTGGTGGCGGGACCAGTGACGAAGGCTTGAGCGAGGGCGTGCAAGATTCCGAATACCGCAAGCGACAG
GCCGATCATCGTCGCGCTCCAGCGAAAGCGGTCCTCGCCGAAAATGACCCAGAGCGCTGCCGGCACCTGT
CCTACGAGTTGCATGATAAAGAAGACAGTCATAAGTGCGGCGACGATAGTCATGCCCCGCGCCCACCGGA
AGGAGCTGACTGGGTTGAAGGCTCTCAAGGGCATCGGTCGAGATCCCGGTGCCTAATGAGTGAGCTAACT
TACATTAATTGCGTTGCGCTCACTGCCCGCTTTCCAGTCGGGAAACCTGTCGTGCCAGCTGCATTAATGA
ATCGGCCAACGCGCGGGGAGAGGCGGTTTGCGTATTGGGCGCCAGGGTGGTTTTTCTTTTCACCAGTGAG
ACGGGCAACAGCTGATTGCCCTTCACCGCCTGGCCCTGAGAGAGTTGCAGCAAGCGGTCCACGCTGGTTT
GCCCCAGCAGGCGAAAATCCTGTTTGATGGTGGTTAACGGCGGGATATAACATGAGCTGTCTTCGGTATC
GTCGTATCCCACTACCGAGATATCCGCACCAACGCGCAGCCCGGACTCGGTAATGGCGCGCATTGCGCCC
AGCGCCATCTGATCGTTGGCAACCAGCATCGCAGTGGGAACGATGCCCTCATTCAGCATTTGCATGGTTT
GTTGAAAACCGGACATGGCACTCCAGTCGCCTTCCCGTTCCGCTATCGGCTGAATTTGATTGCGAGTGAG
ATATTTATGCCAGCCAGCCAGACGCAGACGCGCCGAGACAGAACTTAATGGGCCCGCTAACAGCGCGATT
TGCTGGTGACCCAATGCGACCAGATGCTCCACGCCCAGTCGCGTACCGTCTTCATGGGAGAAAATAATAC
TGTTGATGGGTGTCTGGTCAGAGACATCAAGAAATAACGCCGGAACATTAGTGCAGGCAGCTTCCACAGC
AATGGCATCCTGGTCATCCAGCGGATAGTTAATGATCAGCCCACTGACGCGTTGCGCGAGAAGATTGTGC
ACCGCCGCTTTACAGGCTTCGACGCCGCTTCGTTCTACCATCGACACCACCACGCTGGCACCCAGTTGAT
CGGCGCGAGATTTAATCGCCGCGACAATTTGCGACGGCGCGTGCAGGGCCAGACTGGAGGTGGCAACGCC
AATCAGCAACGACTGTTTGCCCGCCAGTTGTTGTGCCACGCGGTTGGGAATGTAATTCAGCTCCGCCATC
GCCGCTTCCACTTTTTCCCGCGTTTTCGCAGAAACGTGGCTGGCCTGGTTCACCACGCGGGAAACGGTCT
GATAAGAGACACCGGCATACTCTGCGACATCGTATAACGTTACTGGTTTCACATTCACCACCCTGAATTG
ACTCTCTTCCGGGCGCTATCATGCCATACCGCGAAAGGTTTTGCGCCATTCGATGGTGTCCGGGATCTCG
ACGCTCTCCCTTATGCGACTCCTGCATTAGGAAGCAGCCCAGTAGTAGGTTGAGGCCGTTGAGCACCGCC
GCCGCAAGGAATGGTGCATGCAAGGAGATGGCGCCCAACAGTCCCCCGGCCACGGGGCCTGCCACCATAC
CCACGCCGAAACAAGCGCTCATGAGCCCGAAGTGGCGAGCCCGATCTTCCCCATCGGTGATGTCGGCGAT
ATAGGCGCCAGCAACCGCACCTGTGGCGCCGGTGATGCCGGCCACGATGCGTCCGGCGTAGAGGATCGAG
ATCTCGATCCCGCGAAATTAATACGACTCACTATAGGGGAATTGTGAGCGGATAACAATTCCCCTCTAGA
AATAATTTTGTTTAACTTTAAGAAGGAGATATACCATGAGCAAGCATCACCATCATTCAGGCCATCACCA
TACCGGACACCACCATCATTCAGGCAGTCATCACCATTCCGGATCTGCTGCGGGTGGCGAAGAAGATAAG
AAACCGGCAGGTGGCGAAGGTGGCGGTGCCCATATCAACCTGAAAGTGAAAGGTCAAGACGGCAACGAAG
TCTTTTTCCGCATCAAACGTTCTACCCAGCTGAAAAAGCTGATGAACGCATACTGTGACCGTCAGTCTGT
AGACATGACCGCAATTGCTTTCCTGTTTGATGGTCGTCGCCTGCGTGCGGAACAGACCCCGGATGAACTG
GAGATGGAAGATGGCGACGAAATCGACGCAATGCTTCATCAGACTGGTGGCATGCCTTCTGCCATGGACG
CAGCCGTTGCAGGTGCCCGAGAAGATGTGGCAGCGCGAGAAGCGCGTGTTAGCTTTGATGAAGCTAAAGA
GCGCGCTGCTCGCGCCCCTCCCCCGCGCGATGCACTCGCGGCCCTGCGTGCTCCAGGTGTAGGTGTGATA
GCCGTGTACCTCCGTAAATCTCCTTCGGGTGTTGATGTAGAACGCGATCCGATAGAATATGCAAAAACCG
CGGAAAAGTACGCTGCGGCGCTGGTCGTGATAACGGATGAAAAGTATCACAATGGCAGTTACGAGGATTT
GCGGAAGATTCGTAGTGCGGTCGATATTCCCGTTATTGCCTTTGATTTTATAGTTGATCCGGCTCAGATT
TACCTGGCACGCGCCTATCAGGCAGATGCATGCGTCTTAATCGCGTCGGTGTTAGACGATGAACAGGCCA
GACAGCTTGCAGCAGTAGCGCACTCGCTCAATATGGGGGTAATCGTCGACGTTCATACTGAAGAAGAACT
GGAACGTGCATTGAAAGCAGGCGCAGAAATAATTGGGATCGTTAACCAAGATCTGAAAACCTTTGAGGTT
GATAGAAATACAGCCGAGCGGTTAGGAAGACTGGCGCGCGAACGCGGTTTCACCGGTGTGTTATTGGCAA
TTGGGGGCTATTCAACTAAAGAAGAATTGAAGTCCATGGAAGGTCTGTTTGATGCAGTTGTAATTGGAGA
GTCTTTAATGAGAGCCCCCGATCCAGAAAAAGCGATCCGTGAATTAGTGGGCTAATGA
Features (pLannotate 1.2.2; 18 found; start..end, strand, type, name):
      7..56      +  CDS            SET1 (fragment): solubility-enhancement tag derived from T7 phage gene 10B
     64..111     +  terminator     T7 terminator: transcription terminator for bacteriophage T7 RNA polymerase
    148..576     +  rep_origin     f1 ori (sequence partly withheld): f1 bacteriophage origin of replication; arrow indicates direction of (+) strand synthesis
    629..686     +  promoter       AmpR promoter (fragment): bla
    695..1510    -  CDS            KanR: aminoglycoside phosphotransferase; aph(3')-Ia; confers resistance to kanamycin in bacteria or G418 (Geneticin®) in eukaryotes
   1632..2220    +  rep_origin     ori: high-copy-number ColE1/pMB1/pBR322/pUC origin of replication
   2406..2545    -  misc_feature   bom: basis of mobility region from pBR322
   2647..2838    -  CDS            rop: Rop protein, which maintains plasmids at low copy number; rop
   2855..3235    +  CDS            YPB1_ECOLX: Protein predicted: Swiss-Prot protein existence level 4. From Escherichia coli.
   3307..3598    -  CDS            TcR (fragment): tetracycline efflux protein; tet; confers resistance to tetracycline
   3613..3634    -  protein_bind   CAP binding site: CAP binding activates transcription in the presence of cAMP. E. coli catabolite activator protein
   3647..4729    -  CDS            lacI: lac repressor; lacI; The lac repressor binds to the lac operator to inhibit transcription in E. coli. This inhibition can be relieved by adding lactose or isopropyl-β-D-thiogalactopyranoside (IPTG).
   4730..4807    -  promoter       lacI promoter: lacI
   4815..5094    -  CDS            TcR (fragment): tetracycline efflux protein; tet; confers resistance to tetracycline
   5116..5134    +  promoter       T7 promoter: promoter for bacteriophage T7 RNA polymerase
   5135..5159    +  protein_bind   lac operator: The lac repressor binds to the lac operator to inhibit transcription in E. coli. This inhibition can be relieved by adding lactose or isopropyl-β-D-thiogalactopyranoside (IPTG). lac repressor encoded by lacI
   5174..5196    +  RBS            RBS: efficient ribosome binding site from bacteriophage T7 gene 10 (Olins and Rangwala, 1989)
   5284..5568    +  CDS            SUMO1 (fragment): SUMO1_ORYSJ - Also known as SMT3, SUM1. Experimental evidence at protein level: Swiss-Prot protein existence level 1. Ubiquitin-like protein which can be covalently attached to target lysines as a monomer. Does not seem to be involved in protein degradation and may function as an antagonist of ubiquitin in the degradation process (By similarity). From Oryza sativa subsp. japonica (Rice).
