[The description below was written by a language model from this plasmid's Addgene catalogue record and pLannotate feature annotations shown in this document.]
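Description:
pET28-hisSumo-KE-Des27.7_ModularAssembly&activeSite is a 6,345-nt bacterial expression plasmid built on the pET28 backbone for producing a computationally designed, fully synthetic Kemp eliminase in E. coli. It is selected with kanamycin through the aph(3')-Ia KanR gene and replicates from a ColE1/pMB1-type origin. The annotation also finds the pBR322-derived bom and rop elements, although the catalogue lists the plasmid as high copy. An f1 origin is present as well. Short tetracycline-resistance fragments, a partial AmpR promoter and a predicted E. coli ORF appear to be backbone remnants rather than functional parts.

The expression cassette follows the standard pET arrangement. A T7 promoter is followed immediately by a lac operator and the T7 gene 10 ribosome binding site, with a T7 terminator downstream, and the plasmid carries lacI under its own promoter. Transcription therefore requires a host that supplies T7 RNA polymerase and is held off by lac repressor until induction with IPTG or lactose.

The open reading frame encodes an N-terminal 12xHis tag fused to bdSUMO, followed by the Kemp eliminase insert, which was introduced by Golden Gate cloning. The automated annotation picks up the SUMO domain only as a partial match to a rice SUMO1 homologue. It does not annotate the His tag or the enzyme coding sequence, which presumably fills the unannotated stretch after the SUMO module. The His tag allows metal-affinity purification, and SUMO fusions generally aid solubility and can be removed by a SUMO-specific protease.

According to the record, this variant is an ablation control of the Des27.7 design affecting its modular-assembly and active-site design steps. It is thus suited to comparing catalytic performance against the parent design.
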