Addgene plasmid #248013: pET28-hisSumo-KE-Des27.7_ModularAssembly&activeSite
Purpose: Expression of synthetic Kemp eliminase (Ablation of Des27.7 ModularAssembly&ActiveSite design)
Depositing lab: Sarel Fleishman. Depositing organization: Weizmann Institute of Science. Publication: Complete computational design of high-efficiency Kemp elimination enzymes. Listov D, Vos E, Hoffka G, Hoch SY, Berg A, Hamer-Rogotner S, Dym O, Kamerlin SCL, Fleishman SJ. Nature. 2025 Jul;643(8074):1421-1427. doi: 10.1038/s41586-025-09136-2. Epub 2025 Jun 18. PubMed 40533551.
Backbone
  Vector backbone: pET28
  Vector type: Bacterial Expression
Growth in bacteria
  Bacterial resistance: Kanamycin, 50 μg/mL
  Growth temperature: 37°C
  Growth strain: DH5alpha
  Copy number: High Copy
Gene/Insert
  Gene/Insert name: KE-Des27.7_ModularAssembly&activeSite
  Species: Synthetic
  Promoter: T7
  Tag / fusion protein: 12xHis-bdSumo (N terminal on insert)
  Cloning method: Golden Gate
Terms and licenses: Academic/Nonprofit Terms; Industry Terms: Not Available to Industry
How to cite: pET28-hisSumo-KE-Des27.7_ModularAssembly&activeSite was a gift from Sarel Fleishman (Addgene plasmid # 248013 ; http://n2t.net/addgene:248013 ; RRID:Addgene_248013)
